Addgene plasmid #171085: pQ-Elo-HB-C-A(1-772)
Purpose: Co-expresses of WT-ELOA containing Elongin complex in bacteria. The resulting plasmid was used to generate a single expression construct encoding all 3Elongin subunits, with a 6-His tag on ELOB
Depositing lab: Joan Conaway. Depositing organization: Stowers Institute for Medical Research. Publication: Elongin functions as a loading factor for Mediator at ATF6alpha-regulated ER stress response genes. He Y, Sato S, Tomomori-Sato C, Chen S, Goode ZH, Conaway JW, Conaway RC. Proc Natl Acad Sci U S A. 2021 Sep 28;118(39):e2108751118. doi: 10.1073/pnas.2108751118. PubMed 34544872.
Backbone
  Vector backbone: pQE-2
  Total vector size (bp): 8511
  Vector type: Bacterial Expression
Growth in bacteria
  Bacterial resistance: Ampicillin, 100 μg/mL
  Growth temperature: 37°C
  Growth strain: DH5alpha
  Copy number: High Copy
Gene/Insert 1
  Gene/Insert name: Elongin B (alt name: TCEB2)
  Species: H. sapiens (human)
  Insert size (bp): 357
  GenBank ID: NM_007108.3
  Entrez Gene: ELOB (a.k.a. SIII, TCEB2)
  Promoter: T5 promoter
  Tag / fusion protein: His (N terminal on backbone)
  Cloning method: Ligation Independent Cloning
  Sequencing primers: 5′ TGAGCGGATAACAATTTCACACAG; 3′ GGCAACCGAGCGTTCTGAAC
Gene/Insert 2
  Gene/Insert name: Elongin C (alt name: TCEB1)
  Species: H. sapiens (human)
  Insert size (bp): 339
  GenBank ID: NM_001204857.1
  Entrez Gene: ELOC (a.k.a. SIII, TCEB1)
  Promoter: T5 promoter
  Cloning method: Ligation Independent Cloning
  Sequencing primers: 5′ TGAGCGGATAACAATTTCACACAG; 3′ GGCAACCGAGCGTTCTGAAC
Gene/Insert 3
  Gene/Insert name: Elongin A (alt name: TCEB3)
  Species: H. sapiens (human)
  Insert size (bp): 2319
  Mutation: Deleted N-term 26 amino acids for expression purpose
  GenBank ID: A0A024RAC6
  Entrez Gene: ELOA (a.k.a. ELOA1, SIII, SIII p110, TCEB3, TCEB3A)
  Promoter: T5 promoter
  Cloning method: Ligation Independent Cloning
  Sequencing primers: 5′ TGAGCGGATAACAATTTCACACAG; 3′ GGCAACCGAGCGTTCTGAAC
Terms and licenses: Academic/Nonprofit Terms; Industry Terms: Not Available to Industry
How to cite: pQ-Elo-HB-C-A(1-772) was a gift from Joan Conaway (Addgene plasmid # 171085 ; http://n2t.net/addgene:171085 ; RRID:Addgene_171085)
