[The description below was written by a language model from this plasmid's Addgene catalogue record and pLannotate feature annotations shown in this document.]
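Description:
pQ-Elo-HB-C-A(1-772) is an 8.5 kb bacterial expression plasmid built on the pQE-2 backbone for co-producing all three subunits of the human Elongin (SIII) transcription elongation complex in E. coli from a single construct. It replicates from a high-copy ColE1/pMB1-type origin, with a pBR322 bom region and only a fragment of rop, and is selected with ampicillin through the bla gene. The feature table also shows a cat (chloramphenicol acetyltransferase) coding sequence preceded by only a fragment of its promoter and followed by the rrnB T1 terminator; the catalogue lists ampicillin as the only selection.

The payload consists of three tandem, same-orientation expression units. Each has its own phage T5 promoter with embedded and downstream lac operators, followed by the coding sequence, an attB2-like site, and a lambda t0 terminator. The first unit encodes Elongin B (ELOB/TCEB2) fused to an N-terminal histidine tag supplied by the backbone. The second encodes untagged Elongin C (ELOC/TCEB1), which the annotation tool matched to the bovine entry although the catalogue records it as human. The third encodes untagged Elongin A (ELOA/TCEB3). The Elongin A insert is described as wild type but with the N-terminal 26 amino acids deleted to aid expression, and the name indicates residues 1-772. A plasmid-borne lacI gene driven by the lacIq promoter supplies repressor, so all three T5/lac units stay off until induced with IPTG.

Because only Elongin B carries the His tag, the assembled complex can be recovered by metal-affinity purification through that subunit. The construct is intended for making recombinant Elongin ABC complex containing wild-type Elongin A. The depositors used it in work on Elongin as a loading factor for Mediator at ER stress response genes.
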