Features (pLannotate 1.2.2; 28 found; start..end, strand, type, name):
     36..80      +  promoter       T5 promoter: bacteriophage T5 promoter for E. coli RNA polymerase, with embedded lac operator
     88..104     +  protein_bind   lac operator: The lac repressor binds to the lac operator to inhibit transcription in E. coli. This inhibition can be relieved by adding lactose or isopropyl-β-D-thiogalactopyranoside (IPTG). lac repressor encoded by lacI
    147..167     +  CDS            7xHis: 6xHis affinity tag
    174..527     +  CDS            ELOB (sequence partly withheld): ELOB_HUMAN - Also known as TCEB2. Experimental evidence at protein level: Swiss-Prot protein existence level 1. The elongin BC complex seems to be involved as an adapter protein in the proteasomal degradation of target proteins via different E3 ubiquitin ligase complexes, including the von Hippel-Lindau ubiquitination complex CBC(VHL). By binding to BC-box motifs it seems to link target recruitment subunits, like VHL and members of the SOCS box family, to Cullin/RBX1 modules that activate E2 ubiquitination enzymes. From Homo sapiens (Human).
    571..595     -  protein_bind   attB2: mutant version of attB; recombination site for the Gateway® BP reaction BP Clonase™
    617..711     +  terminator     lambda t0 terminator: transcription terminator from phage lambda
    740..784     +  promoter       T5 promoter: bacteriophage T5 promoter for E. coli RNA polymerase, with embedded lac operator
    792..808     +  protein_bind   lac operator: The lac repressor binds to the lac operator to inhibit transcription in E. coli. This inhibition can be relieved by adding lactose or isopropyl-β-D-thiogalactopyranoside (IPTG). lac repressor encoded by lacI
    845..1180    +  CDS            ELOC (sequence partly withheld): ELOC_BOVIN - Also known as TCEB1. Experimental evidence at protein level: Swiss-Prot protein existence level 1. The elongin BC complex seems to be involved as an adapter protein in the proteasomal degradation of target proteins via different E3 ubiquitin ligase complexes, including the von Hippel-Lindau ubiquitination complex CBC(VHL). By binding to BC-box motifs it seems to link target recruitment subunits, like VHL and members of the SOCS box family, to Cullin/RBX1 modules that activate E2 ubiquitination enzymes. From Bos taurus (Bovine).
   1224..1248    -  protein_bind   attB2: mutant version of attB; recombination site for the Gateway® BP reaction BP Clonase™
   1270..1364    +  terminator     lambda t0 terminator: transcription terminator from phage lambda
   1393..1437    +  promoter       T5 promoter: bacteriophage T5 promoter for E. coli RNA polymerase, with embedded lac operator
   1445..1461    +  protein_bind   lac operator: The lac repressor binds to the lac operator to inhibit transcription in E. coli. This inhibition can be relieved by adding lactose or isopropyl-β-D-thiogalactopyranoside (IPTG). lac repressor encoded by lacI
   1498..3813    +  CDS            ELOA: ELOA1_HUMAN - Also known as TCEB3. Experimental evidence at protein level: Swiss-Prot protein existence level 1. SIII, also known as elongin, is a general transcription elongation factor that increases the RNA polymerase II transcription elongation past template-encoded arresting sites. Subunit A is transcriptionally active and its transcription activity is strongly enhanced by binding to the dimeric complex of the SIII regulatory subunits B and C (elongin BC complex). From Homo sapiens (Human).
   3857..3881    -  protein_bind   attB2: mutant version of attB; recombination site for the Gateway® BP reaction BP Clonase™
   3903..3997    +  terminator     lambda t0 terminator: transcription terminator from phage lambda
   4077..4105    +  promoter       cat promoter (fragment): promoter of the E. coli cat gene encoding chloramphenicol acetyltransferase
   4106..4762    +  CDS            cat: CAT_ECOLX - Experimental evidence at protein level: Swiss-Prot protein existence level 1. This enzyme is an effector of chloramphenicol resistance in bacteria. From Escherichia coli. This protein is used as a marker in many commonly used cloning vectors, such as pACYC184.
   4830..4916    +  terminator     rrnB T1 terminator: Escherichia coli rrnB; transcription terminator T1 from the E. coli rrnB gene
   4939..4956    -  promoter       tet promoter (fragment): E. coli promoter for tetracycline efflux protein gene
   4975..4996    -  protein_bind   CAP binding site: CAP binding activates transcription in the presence of cAMP. E. coli catabolite activator protein
   5009..6091    -  CDS            lacI: lac repressor; lacI; The lac repressor binds to the lac operator to inhibit transcription in E. coli. This inhibition can be relieved by adding lactose or isopropyl-β-D-thiogalactopyranoside (IPTG).
   6092..6169    -  promoter       lacIq promoter: lacI (mutant); In the lacIq allele, a single base change in the promoter boosts expression of the lacI gene about 10-fold.
   6218..6259    +  CDS            rop (fragment): Rop protein, which maintains plasmids at low copy number; rop
   6361..6501    +  misc_feature   bom: basis of mobility region from pBR322
   6687..7275    -  rep_origin     ori: high-copy-number ColE1/pMB1/pBR322/pUC origin of replication
   7446..8306    -  CDS            AmpR: β-lactamase; bla; confers resistance to ampicillin, carbenicillin, and related antibiotics
   8307..8411    -  promoter       AmpR promoter: bla
>Addgene plasmid #171085 | pQ-Elo-HB-C-A(1-772) | addgene full sequence | sequence record 335501 | Addgene NGS Result
CTCGAGCTTAATTAACAACACCATTTGTCGAGAAATCATAAAAAATTTATTTGCTTTGTGAGCGGATAAC
AATTATAATAGATTCAATTGTGAGCGGATAACAATTTCACACAGAATTCATTAAAGAGGAGAAATTAACT
ATGAAACATCACCATCACCATCACCATGGTGCT
[312 nt withheld, positions 174-485]
CCCCAGGACTCGGGAAGCAGTGCCAATGAACAAGCCGTGCAGTGAGGATCCAGTCTTCGCATGCATGAAG
ACGCGGCCGCCTAGGACCCAGCTTTCTTGTACAAAGTGGTAAGCTTAATTAGCTGAGCTTGGACTCCTGT
TGATAGATCCAGTAATGACCTCAGAACTCCATCTGGATTTGTTCAGAACGCTCGGTTGCCGCCGGGCGTT
TTTTATTGGTGAGAATCCAAGTAACAACACCATTTGTCGAGAAATCATAAAAAATTTATTTGCTTTGTGA
GCGGATAACAATTATAATAGATTCAATTGTGAGCGGATAACAATTTCACACAGAATTCATTAAAGAGGAG
AAATTAACTATGGATGGAGAGGAGAAAACCTATGGTGGCTGTGAAGGACCTGATGCC
[288 nt withheld, positions 893-1180]
TAAGGATCCAGTCTTCGCATGCATGAAGACGCGGCCGCCTAGGACCCAGCTTTCTTGTACAAAGTGGTAA
GCTTAATTAGCTGAGCTTGGACTCCTGTTGATAGATCCAGTAATGACCTCAGAACTCCATCTGGATTTGT
TCAGAACGCTCGGTTGCCGCCGGGCGTTTTTTATTGGTGAGAATCCAAGTAACAACACCATTTGTCGAGA
AATCATAAAAAATTTATTTGCTTTGTGAGCGGATAACAATTATAATAGATTCAATTGTGAGCGGATAACA
ATTTCACACAGAATTCATTAAAGAGGAGAAATTAACCATGGCGGCGGAGTCGGCGCTCCAAGTTGTGGAG
AAGCTGCAGGCGCGCCTGGCCGCGAACCCGGACCCTAAGAAGCTATTGAAATATTTGAAGAAACTCTCCA
CCCTGCCTATTACAGTAGACATTCTTGCGGAGACTGGGGTTGGGAAAACAGTAAATAGCTTGCGAAAACA
CGAGCATGTTGGAAGCTTTGCCAGGGACCTAGTGGCCCAGTGGAAGAAGCTGGTTCCTGTGGAACGAAAT
GCTGAGCCTGATGAACAGGACTTTGAGAAGAGCAATTCCCGAAAGCGCCCTCGGGATGCCCTGCAGAAGG
AGGAGGAGATGGAGGGGGACTACCAAGAAACCTGGAAAGCCACGGGGAGCCGATCCTATAGCCCTGACCA
CAGGCAGAAGAAACATAGGAAACTCTCGGAGCTCGAGAGACCTCACAAAGTGTCTCACGGTCATGAGAGG
AGAGATGAGAGAAAGAGGTGTCACAGAATGTCACCAACTTACTCTTCAGACCCTGAGTCTTCTGATTATG
GCCATGTTCAATCCCCTCCATCTTGTACCAGTCCTCATCAGATGTACGTCGACCACTACAGATCCCTGGA
GGAGGACCAGGAGCCCATTGTTTCACACCAGAAGCCTGGGAAAGGCCACAGCAATGCCTTTCAGGACAGA
CTCGGGGCCAGCCAAGAACGACACCTGGGTGAACCCCATGGGAAAGGGGTTGTGAGTCAAAACAAGGAGC
ACAAATCTTCCCACAAGGACAAACGCCCCGTGGATGCCAAGAGTGATGAGAAGGCCTCTGTGGTGAGCAG
AGAGAAATCACACAAGGCCCTCTCCAAAGAGGAGAACCGAAGGCCACCCTCAGGGGACAATGCAAGGGAG
AAACCGCCCTCTAGTGGCGTAAAGAAAGAGAAGGACAGAGAGGGCAGCAGCCTGAAGAAGAAGTGTTTGC
CTCCCTCAGAGGCCGCTTCAGACAACCACCTGAAAAAGCCAAAGCACAGAGACCCAGAGAAAGCCAAATT
GGACAAAAGCAAGCAAGGTCTGGACAGCTTTGACACAGGAAAAGGAGCAGGAGACCTGTTGCCCAAGGTA
AAAGAGAAGGGTTCTAACAACCTAAAGACTCCAGAAGGGAAAGTCAAAACTAATTTGGATAGAAAGTCAC
TGGGCTCCCTCCCTAAAGTTGAGGAGACAGATATGGAGGATGAATTCGAGCAGCCAACCATGTCTTTTGA
ATCCTACCTCAGCTATGACCAGCCCCGGAAGAAAAAGAAAAAGATTGTGAAAACTTCAGCCACGGCACTT
GGAGATAAAGGACTTAAAAAAAATGACTCTAAAAGCACTGGTAAAAACTTGGACTCAGTTCAGAAATTAC
CCAAGGTGAACAAAACCAAGTCAGAGAAGCCGGCTGGAGCTGATTTAGCCAAGCTGAGAAAGGTGCCTGA
TGTGTTGCCAGTGTTGCCAGACCTCCCGTTACCCGCGATACAGGCCAATTACCGTCCACTGCCTTCCCTC
GAGCTGATATCCTCCTTCCAGCCAAAGCGAAAAGCGTTCTCTTCACCCCAGGAAGAAGAAGAAGCTGGAT
TTACTGGGCGCAGAATGAATTCCAAGATGCAGGTGTATTCTGGTTCCAAGTGTGCCTATCTCCCTAAAAT
GATGACCTTGCACCAGCAATGCATCCGAGTACTTAAAAACAACATCGATTCAATCTTTGAAGTGGGAGGA
GTCCCATACTCTGTTCTTGAACCCGTTTTGGAGAGGTGTACACCTGATCAGCTGTATCGCATAGAGGAAT
ACAATCATGTATTAATTGAAGAAACAGATCAATTATGGAAAGTTCATTGTCACCGAGACTTTAAGGAAGA
AAGACCCGAAGAGTATGAGTCGTGGCGAGAGATGTACCTGCGGCTTCAGGACGCCCGAGAGCAGCGGCTA
CGAGTACTAACAAAGAATATCCAGTTCGCACATGCCAATAAGCCCAAAGGCCGACAAGCAAAGATGGCCT
TTGTCAACTCTGTGGCCAAGCCACCTCGTGACGTCCGGAGGAGGCAGGAAAAGTTTGGAACGGGAGGAGC
AGCTGTCCCTGAGAAAATCAAGATCAAGCCAGCCCCGTACCCCATGGGAAGCAGCCATGCTTCCGCCAGT
AGCATCAGCTTTAACCCCAGCCCTGAGGAGCCGGCCTATGATGGCCCAAGCACCAGCAGTGCCCACTTGG
CACCAGTGGTCAGCAGCACTGTTTCCTATGATCCTAGGAAACCCACTGTGAAGAAAATTGCCCCAATGAT
GGCCAAGACAATTAAAGCTTTCAAGAACAGATTCTCCCGACGATAAGGATCCAGTCTTCGCATGCATGAA
GACGCGGCCGCCTAGGACCCAGCTTTCTTGTACAAAGTGGTAAGCTTAATTAGCTGAGCTTGGACTCCTG
TTGATAGATCCAGTAATGACCTCAGAACTCCATCTGGATTTGTTCAGAACGCTCGGTTGCCGCCGGGCGT
TTTTTATTGGTGAGAATCCAAGTAACAACACCATTTAAATGGAGTGGTTACAAATGGAGTGGTTACAAAT
GGAGTGGTTAATTAAGGCTAGCTTGGCGAGATTTTCAGGAGCTAAGGAAGCTAAAATGGAGAAAAAAATC
ACTGGATATACCACCGTTGATATATCCCAATGGCATCGTAAAGAACATTTTGAGGCATTTCAGTCAGTTG
CTCAATGTACCTATAACCAGACCGTTCAGCTGGATATTACGGCCTTTTTAAAGACCGTAAAGAAAAATAA
GCACAAGTTTTATCCGGCCTTTATTCACATTCTTGCCCGCCTGATGAATGCTCATCCGGAATTTCGTATG
GCAATGAAAGACGGTGAGCTGGTGATATGGGATAGTGTTCACCCTTGTTACACCGTTTTCCATGAGCAAA
CTGAAACGTTTTCATCGCTCTGGAGTGAATACCACGACGATTTCCGGCAGTTTCTACACATATATTCGCA
AGATGTGGCGTGTTACGGTGAAAACCTGGCCTATTTCCCTAAAGGGTTTATTGAGAATATGTTTTTCGTC
TCAGCCAATCCCTGGGTGAGTTTCACCAGTTTTGATTTAAACGTGGCCAATATGGACAACTTCTTCGCCC
CCGTTTTCACCATGGGCAAATATTATACGCAAGGCGACAAGGTGCTGATGCCGCTGGCGATTCAGGTTCA
TCATGCCGTTTGTGATGGCTTCCATGTCGGCAGAATGCTTAATGAATTACAACAGTACTGCGATGAGTGG
CAGGGCGGGGCGTAATTTTTTTAAGGCAGTTATTGGTGCCCTTAAACGCCTGGGGTAATGACTCTCTAGC
TTGAGGCATCAAATAAAACGAAAGGCTCAGTCGAAAGACTGGGCCTTTCGTTTTATCTGTTGTTTGTCGG
TGAACGCTCTCCTGAGTAGGACAAATCCGCCCTCTAGATTACGTGCAGTCGATGATAAGCTGTCAAACAT
GAGAATTGTGCCTAATGAGTGAGCTAACTTACATTAATTGCGTTGCGCTCACTGCCCGCTTTCCAGTCGG
GAAACCTGTCGTGCCAGCTGCATTAATGAATCGGCCAACGCGCGGGGAGAGGCGGTTTGCGTATTGGGCG
CCAGGGTGGTTTTTCTTTTCACCAGTGAGACGGGCAACAGCTGATTGCCCTTCACCGCCTGGCCCTGAGA
GAGTTGCAGCAAGCGGTCCACGCTGGTTTGCCCCAGCAGGCGAAAATCCTGTTTGATGGTGGTTAACGGC
GGGATATAACATGAGCTGTCTTCGGTATCGTCGTATCCCACTACCGAGATATCCGCACCAACGCGCAGCC
CGGACTCGGTAATGGCGCGCATTGCGCCCAGCGCCATCTGATCGTTGGCAACCAGCATCGCAGTGGGAAC
GATGCCCTCATTCAGCATTTGCATGGTTTGTTGAAAACCGGACATGGCACTCCAGTCGCCTTCCCGTTCC
GCTATCGGCTGAATTTGATTGCGAGTGAGATATTTATGCCAGCCAGCCAGACGCAGACGCGCCGAGACAG
AACTTAATGGGCCCGCTAACAGCGCGATTTGCTGGTGACCCAATGCGACCAGATGCTCCACGCCCAGTCG
CGTACCGTCTTCATGGGAGAAAATAATACTGTTGATGGGTGTCTGGTCAGAGACATCAAGAAATAACGCC
GGAACATTAGTGCAGGCAGCTTCCACAGCAATGGCATCCTGGTCATCCAGCGGATAGTTAATGATCAGCC
CACTGACGCGTTGCGCGAGAAGATTGTGCACCGCCGCTTTACAGGCTTCGACGCCGCTTCGTTCTACCAT
CGACACCACCACGCTGGCACCCAGTTGATCGGCGCGAGATTTAATCGCCGCGACAATTTGCGACGGCGCG
TGCAGGGCCAGACTGGAGGTGGCAACGCCAATCAGCAACGACTGTTTGCCCGCCAGTTGTTGTGCCACGC
GGTTGGGAATGTAATTCAGCTCCGCCATCGCCGCTTCCACTTTTTCCCGCGTTTTCGCAGAAACGTGGCT
GGCCTGGTTCACCACGCGGGAAACGGTCTGATAAGAGACACCGGCATACTCTGCGACATCGTATAACGTT
ACTGGTTTCACATTCACCACCCTGAATTGACTCTCTTCCGGGCGCTATCATGCCATACCGCGAAAGGTTT
TGCACCATTCGATGGTGTCGGAATTTCGGGCAGCGTTGGGTCCTGGCCACGGGTGCGCATGATCTAGAGC
TGCCTCGCGCGTTTCGGTGATGACGGTGAAAACCTCTGACACATGCAGCTCCCGGAGACGGTCACAGCTT
GTCTGTAAGCGGATGCCGGGAGCAGACAAGCCCGTCAGGGCGCGTCAGCGGGTGTTGGCGGGTGTCGGGG
CGCAGCCATGACCCAGTCACGTAGCGATAGCGGAGTGTATACTGGCTTAACTATGCGGCATCAGAGCAGA
TTGTACTGAGAGTGCACCACATGCGGTGTGAAATACCGCACAGATGCGTAAGGAGAAAATACCGCATCAG
GCGCTCTTCCGCTTCCTCGCTCACTGACTCGCTGCGCTCGGTCGTTCGGCTGCGGCGAGCGGTATCAGCT
CACTCAAAGGCGGTAATACGGTTATCCACAGAATCAGGGGATAACGCAGGAAAGAACATGTGAGCAAAAG
GCCAGCAAAAGGCCAGGAACCGTAAAAAGGCCGCGTTGCTGGCGTTTTTCCATAGGCTCCGCCCCCCTGA
CGAGCATCACAAAAATCGACGCTCAAGTCAGAGGTGGCGAAACCCGACAGGACTATAAAGATACCAGGCG
TTTCCCCCTGGAAGCTCCCTCGTGCGCTCTCCTGTTCCGACCCTGCCGCTTACCGGATACCTGTCCGCCT
TTCTCCCTTCGGGAAGCGTGGCGCTTTCTCATAGCTCACGCTGTAGGTATCTCAGTTCGGTGTAGGTCGT
TCGCTCCAAGCTGGGCTGTGTGCACGAACCCCCCGTTCAGCCCGACCGCTGCGCCTTATCCGGTAACTAT
CGTCTTGAGTCCAACCCGGTAAGACACGACTTATCGCCACTGGCAGCAGCCACTGGTAACAGGATTAGCA
GAGCGAGGTATGTAGGCGGTGCTACAGAGTTCTTGAAGTGGTGGCCTAACTACGGCTACACTAGAAGGAC
AGTATTTGGTATCTGCGCTCTGCTGAAGCCAGTTACCTTCGGAAAAAGAGTTGGTAGCTCTTGATCCGGC
AAACAAACCACCGCTGGTAGCGGTGGTTTTTTTGTTTGCAAGCAGCAGATTACGCGCAGAAAAAAAGGAT
CTCAAGAAGATCCTTTGATCTTTTCTACGGGGTCTGACGCTCAGTGGAACGAAAACTCACGTTAAGGGAT
TTTGGTCATGAGATTATCAAAAAGGATCTTCACCTAGATCCTTTTAAATTAAAAATGAAGTTTTAAATCA
ATCTAAAGTATATATGAGTAAACTTGGTCTGACAGTTACCAATGCTTAATCAGTGAGGCACCTATCTCAG
CGATCTGTCTATTTCGTTCATCCATAGTTGCCTGACTCCCCGTCGTGTAGATAACTACGATACGGGAGGG
CTTACCATCTGGCCCCAGTGCTGCAATGATACCGCGAGACCCACGCTCACCGGCTCCAGATTTATCAGCA
ATAAACCAGCCAGCCGGAAGGGCCGAGCGCAGAAGTGGTCCTGCAACTTTATCCGCCTCCATCCAGTCTA
TTAATTGTTGCCGGGAAGCTAGAGTAAGTAGTTCGCCAGTTAATAGTTTGCGCAACGTTGTTGCCATTGC
TACAGGCATCGTGGTGTCACGCTCGTCGTTTGGTATGGCTTCATTCAGCTCCGGTTCCCAACGATCAAGG
CGAGTTACATGATCCCCCATGTTGTGCAAAAAAGCGGTTAGCTCCTTCGGTCCTCCGATCGTTGTCAGAA
GTAAGTTGGCCGCAGTGTTATCACTCATGGTTATGGCAGCACTGCATAATTCTCTTACTGTCATGCCATC
CGTAAGATGCTTTTCTGTGACTGGTGAGTACTCAACCAAGTCATTCTGAGAATAGTGTATGCGGCGACCG
AGTTGCTCTTGCCCGGCGTCAATACGGGATAATACCGCGCCACATAGCAGAACTTTAAAAGTGCTCATCA
TTGGAAAACGTTCTTCGGGGCGAAAACTCTCAAGGATCTTACCGCTGTTGAGATCCAGTTCGATGTAACC
CACTCGTGCACCCAACTGATCTTCAGCATCTTTTACTTTCACCAGCGTTTCTGGGTGAGCAAAAACAGGA
AGGCAAAATGCCGCAAAAAAGGGAATAAGGGCGACACGGAAATGTTGAATACTCATACTCTTCCTTTTTC
AATATTATTGAAGCATTTATCAGGGTTATTGTCTCATGAGCGGATACATATTTGAATGTATTTAGAAAAA
TAAACAAATAGGGGTTCCGCGCACATTTCCCCGAAAAGTGCCACCTGACGTCTAAGAAACCATTATTATC
ATGACATTAACCTATAAAAATAGGCGTATCACGAGGCCCTTTCGTCTTCAC
